>Addgene plasmid #100884 | pCS2MT-mbeta-catenin delta7 | addgene full sequence | sequence record 192993 | Addgene NGS Result
GCCAATTCAATATGGCGTATATGGACTCATGCCAATTCAATATGGTGGATCTGGACCTGTGCCAATTCAA
TATGGCGTATATGGACTCGTGCCAATTCAATATGGTGGATCTGGACCCCAGCCAATTCAATATGGCGGAC
TTGGCACCATGCCAATTCAATATGGCGGACCTGGCACTGTGCCAACTGGGGAGGGGTCTACTTGGCACGG
TGCCAAGTTTGAGGAGGGGTCTTGGCCCTGTGCCAAGTCCGCCATATTGAATTGGCATGGTGCCAATAAT
GGCGGCCATATTGGCTATATGCCAGGATCAATATATAGGCAATATCCAATATGGCCCTATGCCAATATGG
CTATTGGCCAGGTTCAATACTATGTATTGGCCCTATGCCATATAGTATTCCATATATGGGTTTTCCTATT
GACGTAGATAGCCCCTCCCAATGGGCGGTCCCATATACCATATATGGGGCTTCCTAATACCGCCCATAGC
CACTCCCCCATTGACGTCAATGGTCTCTATATATGGTCTTTCCTATTGACGTCATATGGGCGGTCCTATT
GACGTATATGGCGCCTCCCCCATTGACGTCAATTACGGTAAATGGCCCGCCTGGCTCAATGCCCATTGAC
GTCAATAGGACCACCCACCATTGACGTCAATGGGATGGCTCATTGCCCATTCATATCCGTTCTCACGCCC
CCTATTGACGTCAATGACGGTAAATGGCCCACTTGGCAGTACATCAATATCTATTAATAGTAACTTGGCA
AGTACATTACTATTGGAAGTACGCCAGGGTACATTGGCAGTACTCCCATTGACGTCAATGGCGGTAAATG
GCCCGCGATGGCTGCCAAGTACATCCCCATTGACGTCAATGGGGAGGGGCAATGACGCAAATGGGCGTTC
CATTGACGTAAATGGGCGGTAGGCGTGCCTAATGGGAGGTCTATATAAGCAATGCTCGTTTAGGGAACCG
CCATTCTGCCTGGGGACGTCGGAGCAAGCTTGATTTAGGTGACACTATAGAATACAAGCTACTTGTTCTT
TTTGCAGGATCCCATCGATTTAAAGCTATGGAGCAAAAGCTCATTTCTGAAGAGGACTTGAATGAAATGG
AGCAAAAGCTCATTTCTGAAGAGGACTTGAATGAAATGGAGCAAAAGCTCATTTCTGAAGAGGACTTGAA
TGAAATGGAGCAAAAGCTCATTTCTGAAGAGGACTTGAATGAAATGGAGCAAAAGCTCATTTCTGAAGAG
GACTTGAATGAAATGGAGAGCTTGGGCGACCTCACCATGGAGCAAAAGCTCATTTCTGAAGAGGACTTGA
ATTCAAGGCCTCTCGAGCAGGATTACAAGAAGCGGCTTTCAGTCGAGCTGACCAGTTCCCTCTTCAGGAC
AGAGCCAATGGCTTGGAATGAGACTGCAGATCTTGGACTGGACATTGGTGCCCAGGGAGAAGCCCTTGGA
TATCGCCAGGATGATCCCAGCTACCGTTCTTTTCACTCTGGTGGATACGGCCAGGATGCCTTGGGGATGG
ACCCTATGATGGAGCATGAGATGGGTGGCCACCACCCTGGTGCTGACTATCCAGTTGATGGGCTGCCTGA
TCTGGGACACGCCCAGGACCTCATGGATGGGCTGCCCCCAGGTGATAGCAATCAGCTGGCCTGGTTTGAT
ACTGACCTGTAATCTAGAACTATAGTGAGTCGTATTACGTAGATCCAGACATGATAAGATACATTGATGA
GTTTGGACAAACCACAACTAGAATGCAGTGAAAAAAATGCTTTATTTGTGAAATTTGTGATGCTATTGCT
TTATTTGTAACCATTATAAGCTGCAATAAACAAGTTAACAACAACAATTGCATTCATTTTATGTTTCAGG
TTCAGGGGGAGGTGTGGGAGGTTTTTTAATTCGCGGCCGCGGCGCCAATGCATTGGGCCCGGTACCCAGC
TTTTGTTCCCTTTAGTGAGGGTTAATTGCGCGCTTGGCGTAATCATGGTCATAGCTGTTTCCTGTGTGAA
ATTGTTATCCGCTCACAATTCCACACAACATACGAGCCGGGAGCATAAAGTGTAAAGCCTGGGGTGCCTA
ATGAGTGAGCTAACTCACATTAATTGCGTTGCGCTCACTGCCCGCTTTCCAGTCGGGAAACCTGTCGTGC
CAGCTGCATTAATGAATCGGCCAACGCGCGGGGAGAGGCGGTTTGCGTATTGGGCGCTCTTCCGCTTCCT
CGCTCACTGACTCGCTGCGCTCGGTCGTTCGGCTGCGGCGAGCGGTATCAGCTCACTCAAAGGCGGTAAT
ACGGTTATCCACAGAATCAGGGGATAACGCAGGAAAGAACATGTGAGCAAAAGGCCAGCAAAAGGCCAGG
AACCGTAAAAAGGCCGCGTTGCTGGCGTTTTTCCATAGGCTCCGCCCCCCTGACGAGCATCACAAAAATC
GACGCTCAAGTCAGAGGTGGCGAAACCCGACAGGACTATAAAGATACCAGGCGTTTCCCCCTGGAAGCTC
CCTCGTGCGCTCTCCTGTTCCGACCCTGCCGCTTACCGGATACCTGTCCGCCTTTCTCCCTTCGGGAAGC
GTGGCGCTTTCTCATAGCTCACGCTGTAGGTATCTCAGTTCGGTGTAGGTCGTTCGCTCCAAGCTGGGCT
GTGTGCACGAACCCCCCGTTCAGCCCGACCGCTGCGCCTTATCCGGTAACTATCGTCTTGAGTCCAACCC
GGTAAGACACGACTTATCGCCACTGGCAGCAGCCACTGGTAACAGGATTAGCAGAGCGAGGTATGTAGGC
GGTGCTACAGAGTTCTTGAAGTGGTGGCCTAACTACGGCTACACTAGAAGAACAGTATTTGGTATCTGCG
CTCTGCTGAAGCCAGTTACCTTCGGAAAAAGAGTTGGTAGCTCTTGATCCGGCAAACAAACCACCGCTGG
TAGCGGTGGTTTTTTTGTTTGCAAGCAGCAGATTACGCGCAGAAAAAAAGGATCTCAAGAAGATCCTTTG
ATCTTTTCTACGGGGTCTGACGCTCAGTGGAACGAAAACTCACGTTAAGGGATTTTGGTCATGAGATTAT
CAAAAAGGATCTTCACCTAGATCCTTTTAAATTAAAAATGAAGTTTTAAATCAATCTAAAGTATATATGA
GTAAACTTGGTCTGACAGTTACCAATGCTTAATCAGTGAGGCACCTATCTCAGCGATCTGTCTATTTCGT
TCATCCATAGTTGCCTGACTCCCCGTCGTGTAGATAACTACGATACGGGAGGGCTTACCATCTGGCCCCA
GTGCTGCAATGATACCGCGAGACCCACGCTCACCGGCTCCAGATTTATCAGCAATAAACCAGCCAGCCGG
AAGGGCCGAGCGCAGAAGTGGTCCTGCAACTTTATCCGCCTCCATCCAGTCTATTAATTGTTGCCGGGAA
GCTAGAGTAAGTAGTTCGCCAGTTAATAGTTTGCGCAACGTTGTTGCCATTGCTACAGGCATCGTGGTGT
CACGCTCGTCGTTTGGTATGGCTTCATTCAGCTCCGGTTCCCAACGATCAAGGCGAGTTACATGATCCCC
CATGTTGTGCAAAAAAGCGGTTAGCTCCTTCGGTCCTCCGATCGTTGTCAGAAGTAAGTTGGCCGCAGTG
TTATCACTCATGGTTATGGCAGCACTGCATAATTCTCTTACTGTCATGCCATCCGTAAGATGCTTTTCTG
TGACTGGTGAGTACTCAACCAAGTCATTCTGAGAATAGTGTATGCGGCGACCGAGTTGCTCTTGCCCGGC
GTCAATACGGGATAATACCGCGCCACATAGCAGAACTTTAAAAGTGCTCATCATTGGAAAACGTTCTTCG
GGGCGAAAACTCTCAAGGATCTTACCGCTGTTGAGATCCAGTTCGATGTAACCCACTCGTGCACCCAACT
GATCTTCAGCATCTTTTACTTTCACCAGCGTTTCTGGGTGAGCAAAAACAGGAAGGCAAAATGCCGCAAA
AAAGGGAATAAGGGCGACACGGAAATGTTGAATACTCATACTCTTCCTTTTTCAATATTATTGAAGCATT
TATCAGGGTTATTGTCTCATGAGCGGATACATATTTGAATGTATTTAGAAAAATAAACAAATAGGGGTTC
CGCGCACATTTCCCCGAAAAGTGCCACCTAAATTGTAAGCGTTAATATTTTGTTAAAATTCGCGTTAAAT
TTTTGTTAAATCAGCTCATTTTTTAACCAATAGGCCGAAATCGGCAAAATCCCTTATAAATCAAAAGAAT
AGACCGAGATAGGGT
[37 nt withheld, positions 4286-4322]
AAAGAACGTGGACTCCAACGTCAAAGG
[49 nt withheld, positions 4350-4398]
T
[91 nt withheld, positions 4400-4490]
G
[124 nt withheld, positions 4492-4615]
CCCATTCGCCATTCAGGCTGCGCAACTGTTGGGAAGGGCGATCGGTGCGGGCCTCTTCGCTATTACGCCA
GTCGACC
Features (pLannotate 1.2.2; 21 found; start..end, strand, type, name):
      1..978     +  promoter       CMV IE94 promoter: enhancer/promoter region of simian cytomegalovirus major immediate early transcription unit IE94
   1013..1031    +  promoter       SP6 promoter: promoter for bacteriophage SP6 RNA polymerase
   1081..1110    +  CDS            Myc: Myc (human c-Myc proto-oncogene) epitope tag
   1120..1149    +  CDS            Myc: Myc (human c-Myc proto-oncogene) epitope tag
   1159..1188    +  CDS            Myc: Myc (human c-Myc proto-oncogene) epitope tag
   1198..1227    +  CDS            Myc: Myc (human c-Myc proto-oncogene) epitope tag
   1237..1266    +  CDS            Myc: Myc (human c-Myc proto-oncogene) epitope tag
   1300..1329    +  CDS            Myc: Myc (human c-Myc proto-oncogene) epitope tag
   1348..1689    +  CDS            Ctnnb1 (fragment): CTNB1_MOUSE - Also known as Catnb. Experimental evidence at protein level: Swiss-Prot protein existence level 1. Key downstream component of the canonical Wnt signaling pathway (PubMed:15132997). In the absence of Wnt, forms a complex with AXIN1, AXIN2, APC, CSNK1A1 and GSK3B that promotes phosphorylation on N-terminal Ser and Thr residues and ubiquitination of CTNNB1 via BTRC and its subsequent degradation by the proteasome. In the presence of Wnt ligand, CTNNB1 is not ubiquitinated and accumulates in the nucleus, where it acts as a coactivator for transcription factors of the TCF/LEF family,
   1700..1717    -  promoter       T7 promoter (fragment): promoter for bacteriophage T7 RNA polymerase
   1722..1856    -  polyA_signal   SV40 poly(A) signal: SV40 polyadenylation signal
   1969..1987    -  promoter       T3 promoter: promoter for bacteriophage T3 RNA polymerase
   2032..2048    -  protein_bind   lac operator: The lac repressor binds to the lac operator to inhibit transcription in E. coli. This inhibition can be relieved by adding lactose or isopropyl-β-D-thiogalactopyranoside (IPTG). lac repressor encoded by lacI
   2056..2086    -  promoter       lac promoter: promoter for the E. coli lac operon
   2101..2122    -  protein_bind   CAP binding site: CAP binding activates transcription in the presence of cAMP. E. coli catabolite activator protein
   2135..2227    -  CDS            lacI (fragment): lac repressor; lacI; The lac repressor binds to the lac operator to inhibit transcription in E. coli. This inhibition can be relieved by adding lactose or isopropyl-β-D-thiogalactopyranoside (IPTG).
   2410..2998    -  rep_origin     ori: high-copy-number ColE1/pMB1/pBR322/pUC origin of replication
   3169..4029    -  CDS            AmpR: β-lactamase; bla; confers resistance to ampicillin, carbenicillin, and related antibiotics
   4030..4134    -  promoter       AmpR promoter: bla
   4187..4615    -  rep_origin     f1 ori (sequence partly withheld): f1 bacteriophage origin of replication; arrow indicates direction of (+) strand synthesis
   4620..4686    -  CDS            lacZα (fragment): LacZα fragment of β-galactosidase; lacZ fragment
