[The description below was written by a language model from this plasmid's Addgene catalogue record and pLannotate feature annotations shown in this document.]
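Description:
pCS2MT-mbeta-catenin delta7 is a mammalian expression plasmid built on the pCS2MT backbone, a member of the pCS2 vector family that carries an N-terminal multimerised Myc epitope tag. It is propagated in E. coli as a high-copy plasmid through a ColE1/pUC-type origin and selected with ampicillin via the β-lactamase gene. An f1 phage origin is also present, along with remnants of the lac promoter/operator region, lacI and lacZα carried over from the parental cloning vector.

The expression cassette is driven by the simian cytomegalovirus IE94 enhancer/promoter (listed simply as CMV in the catalogue entry) and terminated by an SV40 polyadenylation signal. Downstream of the promoter lie six annotated Myc epitope repeats fused in frame to a short fragment of mouse Ctnnb1 (beta-catenin), cloned between XhoI and XbaI sites. The record describes the insert as a truncation covering residues 668–781. This matches the annotated coding fragment of about 340 nucleotides and corresponds to the C-terminal end of the protein rather than the N-terminal region that governs phosphorylation-dependent degradation. An SP6 promoter sits between the CMV promoter and the tag, which in pCS2-type vectors allows in vitro transcription of sense mRNA. A partial T7 promoter and a T3 promoter flank the 3′ side in the opposite orientation.

The plasmid's stated purpose is to express this Myc-tagged beta-catenin truncation in mammalian cells, where the tag allows detection or pull-down with anti-Myc antibodies. The "delta7" name suggests it is one of a series of beta-catenin deletion constructs, but the record does not describe the specific experiments it was used for.
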