Addgene plasmid #100884: pCS2MT-mbeta-catenin delta7
Purpose: Mammalian expression of mouse beta-catenin truncation
Depositing lab: Noah Shroyer. Depositing organization: Baylor College of Medicine. Publication: SPDEF Induces Quiescence of Colorectal Cancer Cells by Changing the Transcriptional Targets of beta-catenin. Lo YH, Noah TK, Chen MS, Zou W, Borras E, Vilar E, Shroyer NF. Gastroenterology. 2017 Jul;153(1):205-218.e8. doi: 10.1053/j.gastro.2017.03.048. Epub 2017 Apr 5. PubMed 28390865.
Backbone
  Vector backbone: pCS2MT
  Backbone manufacturer: Dave Turner Lab
  Vector type: Mammalian Expression
Growth in bacteria
  Bacterial resistance: Ampicillin, 100 μg/mL
  Growth temperature: 37°C
  Growth strain: DH5alpha
  Copy number: High Copy
Gene/Insert
  Gene/Insert name: Ctnnb1
  Species: M. musculus (mouse)
  Mutation: truncated Ctnnb1 668-781aa
  Entrez Gene: Ctnnb1 (a.k.a. Bfc, Catnb, Mesc)
  Promoter: CMV
  Tag / fusion protein: 6xMyc (N terminal on backbone)
  Cloning method: Restriction Enzyme; 5′ cloning site XhoI (unknown if destroyed); 3′ cloning site XbaI (unknown if destroyed)
Terms and licenses: Academic/Nonprofit Terms; Industry Terms: Not Available to Industry
How to cite: pCS2MT-mbeta-catenin delta7 was a gift from Noah Shroyer (Addgene plasmid # 100884 ; http://n2t.net/addgene:100884 ; RRID:Addgene_100884)
